Addgene plasmid #233443: LSM0252 (PB)EF1a-FKBP-ADAR2dd-IRESv0-PuroR-P2A-BFP
Purpose: PiggyBac donor plasmid to overexpress FKBP-ADAR2dd (cLIDAR)
Depositing lab: Xiaojing Gao. Depositing organization: Stanford University. Publication: Post-transcriptional modular synthetic receptors. Zhang X, Mille-Fragoso LS, Kaseniit KE, Lee AP, Zhang M, Call CC, Hu Y, Xie Y, Gao XJ. Nat Chem Biol. 2025 Mar 28. doi: 10.1038/s41589-025-01872-w. PubMed 40155716.
Backbone
  Vector backbone: PiggyBac vector
  Vector type: Mammalian Expression
  Selectable markers: Puromycin ; TagBFP
Growth in bacteria
  Bacterial resistance: Ampicillin, 100 μg/mL
  Growth temperature: 30°C
  Growth strain: NEB Stable
  Copy number: Low Copy
Gene/Insert
  Gene/Insert name: FKBP-ADAR2dd-IRESv0-PuroR-P2A-BFP
  Species: Synthetic
  Mutation: E488Q, T501A on ADAR2dd
  Promoter: EF1a
  Cloning method: Gibson Cloning
Terms and licenses: Academic/Nonprofit Terms; Industry Terms: Not Available to Industry
Depositor comments: https://benchling.com/s/seq-FY3taRQKJfiRRJtMieOE?m=slm-hc9BJMi8IKG5zKBZyj1k for annotated sequence file. Please visit https://doi.org/10.1101/2024.05.03.592453 for bioRxiv preprint.
How to cite: LSM0252 (PB)EF1a-FKBP-ADAR2dd-IRESv0-PuroR-P2A-BFP was a gift from Xiaojing Gao (Addgene plasmid # 233443 ; http://n2t.net/addgene:233443 ; RRID:Addgene_233443)
