[The description below was written by a language model from this plasmid's Addgene catalogue record and pLannotate feature annotations shown in this document.]
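Description:
LSM0252 (PB)EF1a-FKBP-ADAR2dd-IRESv0-PuroR-P2A-BFP is a 9.4 kb PiggyBac donor plasmid for stable overexpression of a synthetic FKBP–ADAR2 deaminase domain fusion in mammalian cells. It is maintained in E. coli through a ColE1/pUC-type origin and an ampicillin resistance gene (AmpR, bla). The catalogue nonetheless lists it as low copy, although the annotated origin is described as high-copy. An f1 origin and lac-derived remnants (lacZα fragment, lac promoter and operator, CAP site) come from the cloning backbone. The automated annotation does not label the PiggyBac terminal repeats. Short matches to a phage lambda protein flank the expression cassette, and these are probably incidental database hits rather than functional elements.

The payload is a single bicistronic transcription unit driven by the constitutive human EF-1α promoter and terminated by a bGH polyadenylation signal. The first cistron encodes human FKBP12 (FKBP1A) joined to the ADAR2 deaminase domain, which catalyses adenosine-to-inosine editing in double-stranded RNA. This domain carries the recorded E488Q and T501A mutations, and the annotation tool matched it to the rat Adarb1 entry. An EMCV-type IRES (named IRESv0 by the depositor) then allows translation of puromycin N-acetyltransferase linked through a P2A peptide to mTagBFP2. Cells that have integrated the cassette can therefore be selected with puromycin and identified by blue fluorescence.

With a PiggyBac transposase supplied separately, the cassette can be integrated into the genome to make stable lines. The record describes this as the FKBP-ADAR2dd component of the "cLIDAR" system, part of work on post-transcriptional modular synthetic receptors. The FKBP domain presumably serves as a ligand-inducible dimerisation handle, but the record does not name its binding partner or the inducing ligand.
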