Features (pLannotate 1.2.2; 19 found; start..end, strand, type, name):
    822..926     -  promoter       AmpR promoter: bla
    979..1407    -  rep_origin     f1 ori (sequence partly withheld): f1 bacteriophage origin of replication; arrow indicates direction of (+) strand synthesis
   1412..1567    -  CDS            lacZα (fragment): LacZα fragment of β-galactosidase; lacZ fragment
   1569..1688    +  CDS            B (fragment): PORTL_LAMBD - Experimental evidence at protein level: Swiss-Prot protein existence level 1. Forms the portal vertex of the capsid (PubMed:6228056, PubMed:6232391). This portal plays critical roles in head assembly, genome packaging, neck/tail attachment, and genome ejection (Probable). The portal protein multimerizes as a single ring-shaped homododecamer arranged around a central channel (PubMed:6232391). Binds to the terminase subunits to form the packaging machine (PubMed:7799432). From Escherichia phage lambda (Bacteriophage lambda).
   2340..3518    +  promoter       EF-1α promoter: strong constitutive promoter for human elongation factor EF-1α
   3542..3865    +  CDS            FKBP1A: FKB1A_HUMAN - Also known as FKBP1, FKBP12. Experimental evidence at protein level: Swiss-Prot protein existence level 1. Keeps in an inactive conformation TGFBR1, the TGF-beta type I serine/threonine kinase receptor, preventing TGF-beta receptor activation in absence of ligand. Recruits SMAD7 to ACVR1B which prevents the association of SMAD2 and SMAD3 with the activin receptor complex, thereby blocking the activin signal. May modulate the RYR1 calcium channel activity. PPIases accelerate the folding of proteins. It catalyzes the cis-trans isomerization of proline imidic peptide bonds in oligop
   3989..5197    +  CDS            Adarb1 (fragment): RED1_RAT - Also known as Red1. Experimental evidence at protein level: Swiss-Prot protein existence level 1. Catalyzes the hydrolytic deamination of adenosine to inosine in double-stranded RNA (dsRNA) referred to as A-to-I RNA editing. This may affect gene expression and function in a number of ways that include mRNA translation by changing codons and hence the amino acid sequence of proteins; pre-mRNA splicing by altering splice site recognition sequences; RNA stability by changing sequences involved in nuclease recognition; genetic stability in the case of RNA virus genomes by changing seque
   5204..5790    +  misc_feature   IRES2: internal ribosome entry site (IRES) of the encephalomyocarditis virus (EMCV)
   5791..6387    +  CDS            PuroR (fragment): puromycin N-acetyltransferase; pac from Streptomyces; confers resistance to puromycin
   6388..6443    +  CDS            P2A (fragment): 2A peptide from porcine teschovirus-1 polyprotein Eukaryotic ribosomes fail to insert a peptide bond between the Gly and Pro residues, yielding separate polypeptides.
   6451..7161    +  CDS            mTagBFP2: mTagBFP2 is a basic (constitutively fluorescent) blue fluorescent protein published in 2011, derived from Entacmaea quadricolor. It is reported to be a very rapidly-maturing monomer with very low acid sensitivity.
   7201..7408    +  polyA_signal   bGH poly(A) signal: bovine growth hormone polyadenylation signal
   7748..8215    +  CDS            B (fragment): PORTL_LAMBD - Experimental evidence at protein level: Swiss-Prot protein existence level 1. Forms the portal vertex of the capsid (PubMed:6228056, PubMed:6232391). This portal plays critical roles in head assembly, genome packaging, neck/tail attachment, and genome ejection (Probable). The portal protein multimerizes as a single ring-shaped homododecamer arranged around a central channel (PubMed:6232391). Binds to the terminase subunits to form the packaging machine (PubMed:7799432). From Escherichia phage lambda (Bacteriophage lambda).
   8253..8269    -  protein_bind   lac operator: The lac repressor binds to the lac operator to inhibit transcription in E. coli. This inhibition can be relieved by adding lactose or isopropyl-β-D-thiogalactopyranoside (IPTG). lac repressor encoded by lacI
   8277..8307    -  promoter       lac promoter: promoter for the E. coli lac operon
   8322..8343    -  protein_bind   CAP binding site: CAP binding activates transcription in the presence of cAMP. E. coli catabolite activator protein
   8356..8448    -  CDS            lacI (fragment): lac repressor; lacI; The lac repressor binds to the lac operator to inhibit transcription in E. coli. This inhibition can be relieved by adding lactose or isopropyl-β-D-thiogalactopyranoside (IPTG).
   8631..9219    -  rep_origin     ori: high-copy-number ColE1/pMB1/pBR322/pUC origin of replication
   9390..821     -  CDS            AmpR (across the origin): β-lactamase; bla; confers resistance to ampicillin, carbenicillin, and related antibiotics
>Addgene plasmid #233443 | LSM0252 (PB)EF1a-FKBP-ADAR2dd-IRESv0-PuroR-P2A-BFP | addgene full sequence | sequence record 476093 | Addgene NGS Result
TGTCTATTTCGTTCATCCATAGTTGCCTGACTCCCCGTCGTGTAGATAACTACGATACGGGAGGGCTTAC
CATCTGGCCCCAGTGCTGCAATGATACCGCGAGACCCACGCTCACCGGCTCCAGATTTATCAGCAATAAA
CCAGCCAGCCGGAAGGGCCGAGCGCAGAAGTGGTCCTGCAACTTTATCCGCCTCCATCCAGTCTATTAAT
TGTTGCCGGGAAGCTAGAGTAAGTAGTTCGCCAGTTAATAGTTTGCGCAACGTTGTTGCCATTGCTACAG
GCATCGTGGTGTCACGCTCGTCGTTTGGTATGGCTTCATTCAGCTCCGGTTCCCAACGATCAAGGCGAGT
TACATGATCCCCCATGTTGTGCAAAAAAGCGGTTAGCTCCTTCGGTCCTCCGATCGTTGTCAGAAGTAAG
TTGGCCGCAGTGTTATCACTCATGGTTATGGCAGCACTGCATAATTCTCTTACTGTCATGCCATCCGTAA
GATGCTTTTCTGTGACTGGTGAGTACTCAACCAAGTCATTCTGAGAATAGTGTATGCGGCGACCGAGTTG
CTCTTGCCCGGCGTCAATACGGGATAATACCGCGCCACATAGCAGAACTTTAAAAGTGCTCATCATTGGA
AAACGTTCTTCGGGGCGAAAACTCTCAAGGATCTTACCGCTGTTGAGATCCAGTTCGATGTAACCCACTC
GTGCACCCAACTGATCTTCAGCATCTTTTACTTTCACCAGCGTTTCTGGGTGAGCAAAAACAGGAAGGCA
AAATGCCGCAAAAAAGGGAATAAGGGCGACACGGAAATGTTGAATACTCATACTCTTCCTTTTTCAATAT
TATTGAAGCATTTATCAGGGTTATTGTCTCATGAGCGGATACATATTTGAATGTATTTAGAAAAATAAAC
AAATAGGGGTTCCGCGCACATTTCCCCGAAAAGTGCCACCTAAATTGTAAGCGTTAATATTTTGTTAAAA
TTCGCGTTAAATTTTTGTTAAATCAGCTCATTTTTTAACCAATAGGCCGAAATCGGCAAAATCCCTTATA
AATCAAAAGAATAGACCGAGATAGGGT
[37 nt withheld, positions 1078-1114]
AAAGAACGTGGACTCCAACGTCAAAGG
[49 nt withheld, positions 1142-1190]
T
[91 nt withheld, positions 1192-1282]
G
[124 nt withheld, positions 1284-1407]
CCCATTCGCCATTCAGGCTGCGCAACTGTTGGGAAGGGCGATCGGTGCGGGCCTCTTCGCTATTACGCCA
GCTGGCGAAAGGGGGATGTGCTGCAAGGCGATTAAGTTGGGTAACGCCAGGGTTTTCCCAGTCACGACGT
TGTAAAACGACGGCCAGTGAGCGCGCCTCGTTCATTCACGTTTTTGAACCCGTGGAGGACGGGCAGACTC
GCGGTGCAAATGTGTTTTACAGCGTGATGGAGCAGATGAAGATGCTCGACACGCTGCAGAACACGCAGCT
AGATTAACCCTAGAAAGATAATCATATTGTGACGTACGTTAAAGATAATCATGTGTAAAATTGACGCATG
TGTTTTATCGGTCTGTATATCGAGGTTTATTTATTAATTTGAATAGATATTAAGTTTTATTATATTTACA
CTTACATACTAATAATAAATTCAACAAACAATTTATTTATGTTTATTTATTTATTAAAAAAAACAAAAAC
TCAAAATTTCTTCTATAAAGTAACAAAACTTTTATGAGGGACAGCCCCCCCCCAAAGCCCCCAGGGATGT
AATTACGTCCCTCCCCCGCTAGGGGGCAGCAGCGAGCCGCCCGGGGCTCCGCTCCGGTCCGGCGCTCCCC
CCGCATCCCCGAGCCGGCAGCGTGCGGGGACAGCCCGGGCACGGGGAAGGTGGCACGGGATCGCTTTCCT
CTGAACGCTTCTCGCTGCTCTTTGAGCCTGCAGACACCTGGGGGGATACGGGGAAAAGGCCTCCACGGCC
ACTAGTTTCGCACGATTGCACCTTGGGAGCCTTAACCGCTTTTGAATGTCCGTCTTAGTTAATCCCTAAT
TGAACGCTCCAAAAGGTGACTTCCAATAGGGATTTATTCCTTTTAAAATTAACGGCATAATCGTGCCGCC
GAATGCAACCTCGATCGAGCCGGGCTCCGGTGCCCGTCAGTGGGCAGAGCGCACATCGCCCACAGTCCCC
GAGAAGTTGGGGGGAGGGGTCGGCAATTGAACCGGTGCCTAGAGAAGGTGGCGCGGGGTAAACTGGGAAA
GTGATGTCGTGTACTGGCTCCGCCTTTTTCCCGAGGGTGGGGGAGAACCGTATATAAGTGCAGTAGTCGC
CGTGAACGTTCTTTTTCGCAACGGGTTTGCCGCCAGAACACAGGTAAGTGCCGTGTGTGGTTCCCGCGGG
CCTGGCCTCTTTACGGGTTATGGCCCTTGCGTGCCTTGAATTACTTCCACCTGGCTGCAGTACGTGATTC
TTGATCCCGAGCTTCGGGTTGGAAGTGGGTGGGAGAGTTCGAGGCCTTGCGCTTAAGGAGCCCCTTCGCC
TCGTGCTTGAGTTGAGGCCTGGCCTGGGCGCTGGGGCCGCCGCGTGCGAATCTGGTGGCACCTTCGCGCC
TGTCTCGCTGCTTTCGATAAGTCTCTAGCCATTTAAAATTTTTGATGACCTGCTGCGACGCTTTTTTTCT
GGCAAGATAGTCTTGTAAATGCGGGCCAAGATCTGCACACTGGTATTTCGGTTTTTGGGGCCGCGGGCGG
CGACGGGGCCCGTGCGTCCCAGCGCACATGTTCGGCGAGGCGGGGCCTGCGAGCGCGGCCACCGAGAATC
GGACGGGGGTAGTCTCAAGCTGGCCGGCCTGCTCTGGTGCCTGGCCTCGCGCCGCCGTGTATCGCCCCGC
CCTGGGCGGCAAGGCTGGCCCGGTCGGCACCAGTTGCGTGAGCGGAAAGATGGCCGCTTCCCGGCCCTGC
TGCAGGGAGCTCAAAATGGAGGACGCGGCGCTCGGGAGAGCGGGCGGGTGAGTCACCCACACAAAGGAAA
AGGGCCTTTCCGTCCTCAGCCGTCGCTTCATGTGACTCCACGGAGTACCGGGCGCCGTCCAGGCACCTCG
ATTAGTTCTCGAGCTTTTGGAGTACGTCGTCTTTAGGTTGGGGGGAGGGGTTTTATGCGATGGAGTTTCC
CCACACTGAGTGGGTGGAGACTGAAGTTAGGCCAGCTTGGCACTTGATGTAATTCTCCTTGGAATTTGCC
CTTTTTGAGTTTGGATCTTGGTTCATTCTCAAGCCTCAGACAGTGGTTCAAAGTTTTTTTCTTCCATTTC
AGGTGTCGTGAATCTAGAAGCCACCATGGCTAGCATGGGAGTGCAGGTGGAAACCATCTCCCCAGGAGAC
GGGCGCACCTTCCCCAAGCGCGGCCAGACCTGCGTGGTGCACTACACCGGGATGCTTGAAGATGGAAAGA
AATTTGATTCCTCCCGGGACAGAAACAAGCCCTTTAAGTTTATGCTAGGCAAGCAGGAGGTGATCCGAGG
CTGGGAAGAAGGGGTTGCCCAGATGAGTGTGGGTCAGAGAGCCAAACTGACTATATCTCCAGATTATGCC
TATGGTGCCACTGGGCACCCAGGCATCATCCCACCACATGCCACTCTCGTCTTCGATGTGGAGCTTCTAA
AACTGGAAGGCGCCGGGACAGGAGGGTCTGGGGGTGGCACTGGCGGATCTGGAGGAGACTACAAGGACGA
TGACGACAACGGCGGATCGGGGGGGTCTGGTGGTAGTGGCGGTTCGGGGGGAGGTACCGGTTTGCACTTG
GATCAAACGCCATCTCGCCAGCCTATTCCCAGTGAGGGTCTTCAGCTGCATTTACCGCAGGTTTTAGCTG
ACGCTGTCTCACGCCTGGTCCTGGGTAAGTTTGGTGACCTGACCGACAACTTCTCCTCCCCTCACGCTCG
CAGAAAAGTGCTGGCTGGAGTCGTCATGACAACAGGCACAGATGTTAAAGATGCCAAGGTGATAAGTGTT
TCTACAGGAACAAAATGTATTAATGGTGAATACATGAGTGATCGTGGCCTTGCATTAAATGACTGCCATG
CAGAAATAATATCTCGGAGATCCTTGCTCAGATTTCTTTATACACAACTTGAGCTTTACTTAAATAACAA
AGATGATCAAAAAAGATCCATCTTTCAGAAATCAGAGCGAGGGGGGTTTAGGCTGAAGGAGAATGTCCAG
TTTCATCTGTACATCAGCACCTCTCCCTGTGGAGATGCCAGAATCTTCTCACCACATGAGCCAATCCTGG
AAGAACCAGCAGATAGACACCCAAATCGTAAAGCAAGAGGACAGCTACGGACCAAAATAGAGTCTGGTCA
GGGGACGATTCCAGTGCGCTCCAATGCGAGCATCCAAGCGTGGGACGGGGTGCTGCAAGGGGAGCGGCTG
CTCACCATGTCCTGCAGTGACAAGATTGCACGCTGGAACGTGGTGGGCATCCAGGGATCCCTGCTCAGCA
TTTTCGTGGAGCCCATTTACTTCTCGAGCATCATCCTGGGCAGCCTTTACCACGGGGACCACCTTTCCAG
GGCCATGTACCAGCGGATCTCCAACATAGAGGACCTGCCACCTCTCTACACCCTCAACAAGCCTTTGCTC
AGTGGCATCAGCAATGCAGAAGCACGGCAGCCAGGGAAGGCCCCCAACTTCAGTGTCAACTGGACGGTAG
GCGACTCCGCTATTGAGGTCATCAACGCCACGACTGGGAAGGATGAGCTGGGCCGCGCGTCCCGCCTGTG
TAAGCACGCGTTGTACTGTCGCTGGATGCGTGTGCACGGCAAGGTTCCCTCCCACTTACTACGCTCCAAG
ATTACCAAACCCAACGTGTACCATGAGTCCAAGCTGGCGGCAAAGGAGTACCAGGCCGCCAAGGCGCGTC
TGTTCACAGCCTTCATCAAGGCGGGGCTGGGGGCCTGGGTGGAGAAGCCCACCGAGCAGGACCAGTTCTC
ACTCACGCCCTGATAGCCCCTCTCCCTCCCCCCCCCCTAACGTTACTGGCCGAAGCCGCTTGGAATAAGG
CCGGTGTGCGTTTGTCTATATGTTATTTTCCACCATATTGCCGTCTTTTGGCAATGTGAGGGCCCGGAAA
CCTGGCCCTGTCTTCTTGACGAGCATTCCTAGGGGTCTTTCCCCTCTCGCCAAAGGAATGCAAGGTCTGT
TGAATGTCGTGAAGGAAGCAGTTCCTCTGGAAGCTTCTTGAAGACAAACAACGTCTGTAGCGACCCTTTG
CAGGCAGCGGAACCCCCCACCTGGCGACAGGTGCCTCTGCGGCCAAAAGCCACGTGTATAAGATACACCT
GCAAAGGCGGCACAACCCCAGTGCCACGTTGTGAGTTGGATAGTTGTGGAAAGAGTCAAATGGCTCTCCT
CAAGCGTATTCAACAAGGGGCTGAAGGATGCCCAGAAGGTACCCCATTGTATGGGATCTGATCTGGGGCC
TCGGTACACATGCTTTACATGTGTTTAGTCGAGGTTAAAAAAACGTCTAGGCCCCCCGAACCACGGGGAC
GTGGTTTTCCTTTGAAAAACACGATGATAATATGGCCACAACCATGACCGAGTACAAGCCCACGGTGCGC
CTCGCCACCCGCGACGACGTCCCCAGGGCCGTACGCACCCTCGCCGCCGCGTTCGCCGACTACCCCGCCA
CGCGCCACACCGTCGATCCGGACCGCCACATCGAGCGGGTCACCGAGCTGCAAGAACTCTTCCTCACGCG
CGTCGGGCTCGACATCGGCAAGGTGTGGGTCGCGGACGACGGCGCCGCCGTGGCGGTCTGGACCACGCCG
GAGAGCGTCGAAGCGGGGGCGGTGTTCGCCGAGATCGGCCCGCGCATGGCCGAGTTGAGCGGTTCCCGGC
TGGCCGCGCAGCAACAGATGGAAGGCCTCCTGGCGCCGCACCGGCCCAAGGAGCCCGCGTGGTTCCTGGC
CACCGTCGGAGTCTCGCCCGACCACCAGGGCAAGGGTCTGGGCAGCGCCGTCGTGCTCCCCGGAGTGGAG
GCGGCCGAGCGCGCCGGGGTGCCCGCCTTCCTGGAGACCTCCGCGCCCCGCAACCTCCCCTTCTACGAGC
GGCTCGGCTTCACCGTCACCGCCGACGTCGAGGTGCCCGAAGGACCGCGCACCTGGTGCATGACCCGCAA
GCCCGGTGCCGCCACGAACTTCTCTCTGTTAAAGCAAGCAGGTGACGTGGAAGAAAACCCCGGTCCCGGA
TCCATGGTGTCTAAGGGCGAAGAGCTGATTAAGGAGAACATGCACATGAAGCTGTACATGGAGGGCACCG
TGGACAACCATCACTTCAAGTGCACATCCGAGGGCGAAGGCAAGCCCTACGAGGGCACCCAGACCATGAG
AATCAAGGTGGTCGAGGGCGGCCCTCTCCCCTTCGCCTTCGACATCCTGGCTACTAGCTTCCTCTACGGC
AGCAAGACCTTCATCAACCACACCCAGGGCATCCCCGACTTCTTCAAGCAGTCCTTCCCTGAGGGCTTCA
CATGGGAGAGAGTCACCACATACGAGGACGGGGGCGTGCTGACCGCTACCCAGGACACCAGCCTCCAGGA
CGGCTGCCTCATCTACAACGTCAAGATCAGAGGGGTGAACTTCACATCCAACGGCCCTGTGATGCAGAAG
AAAACACTCGGCTGGGAGGCCTTCACCGAAACGCTGTACCCCGCTGACGGCGGCCTGGAAGGCAGAAACG
ACATGGCCCTGAAGCTCGTGGGCGGGAGCCATCTGATCGCAAACGCCAAGACCACATATAGATCCAAGAA
ACCCGCTAAGAACCTCAAGATGCCTGGCGTCTACTATGTGGACTACAGACTGGAAAGAATCAAGGAGGCC
AACAACGAAACCTACGTCGAGCAGCACGAGGTGGCAGTGGCCAGATACTGCGACCTCCCTAGCAAACTGG
GGCACAAACTTAATTAAGAATTCCTCGAGCTAGAGCTCGCTGATCAGCCTCGACTGTGCCTTCTAGTTGC
CAGCCATCTGTTGTTTGCCCCTCCCCCGTGCCTTCCTTGACCCTGGAAGGTGCCACTCCCACTGTCCTTT
CCTAATAAAATGAGGAAATTGCATCGCATTGTCTGAGTAGGTGTCATTCTATTCTGGGGGGTGGGGTGGG
GCAGGACAGCAAGGGGGAGGATTGGGAAGACAATAGCAGGCATGCTGGGGACGACGTCAGGTGGCACTTT
TCGATATCTATAACAAGAAAATATATATATAATAAGTTATCACGTAAGTAGAACATGAAATAACAATATA
ATTATCGTATGAGTTAAATCTTAAAAGTCACGTAAAAGATAATCATGCGTCATTTTGACTCACGCGGTCG
TTATAGTTCAAAATCAGTGACACTTACCGCATTGACAAGCACGCCTCACGGGAGCTCCAAGCGGCGACTG
AGATGTCCTAAATGCACAGCGACGGATTCGCGCTATTTAGAAAGAGAGAGCAATATTTCAAGAATGCATG
CGTCAATTTTACGCAGACTATCTTTCTAGGGTTAATCTAGCTGCATCAGGATCATATCGTCGGGTCTTTT
TTCCGGCTCAGTCATCGCCCAAGCTGGCGCTATCTGGGCATCGGGGAGGAAGAAGCCCGTGCCTTTTCCC
GCGAGGTTGAAGCGGCATGGAAAGAGTTTGCCGAGGATGACTGCTGCTGCATTGACGTTGAGCGAAAACG
CACGTTTACCATGATGATTCGGGAAGGTGTGGCCATGCACGCCTTTAACGGTGAACTGTTCGTTCAGGCC
ACCTGGGATACCAGTTCGTCGCGGCTTTTCCGGACACAGTTCCGGATGGTCAGCCCGAAGCGCATCAGCA
ACCCGAACAATACCGGCGACAGCCGGAACTGCCGTGCCGGTGTGCAGATTAATGACAGCGGTGCGGCGCT
GGGATATTACGTCAGCGAGGACGGGTATCCTGGCTGGATGCCGCAGAAATGGACATGGATACCCCGTGAG
TTACCCGGCGGGCGCGCTTGGCGTAATCATGGTCATAGCTGTTTCCTGTGTGAAATTGTTATCCGCTCAC
AATTCCACACAACATACGAGCCGGAAGCATAAAGTGTAAAGCCTGGGGTGCCTAATGAGTGAGCTAACTC
ACATTAATTGCGTTGCGCTCACTGCCCGCTTTCCAGTCGGGAAACCTGTCGTGCCAGCTGCATTAATGAA
TCGGCCAACGCGCGGGGAGAGGCGGTTTGCGTATTGGGCGCTCTTCCGCTTCCTCGCTCACTGACTCGCT
GCGCTCGGTCGTTCGGCTGCGGCGAGCGGTATCAGCTCACTCAAAGGCGGTAATACGGTTATCCACAGAA
TCAGGGGATAACGCAGGAAAGAACATGTGAGCAAAAGGCCAGCAAAAGGCCAGGAACCGTAAAAAGGCCG
CGTTGCTGGCGTTTTTCCATAGGCTCCGCCCCCCTGACGAGCATCACAAAAATCGACGCTCAAGTCAGAG
GTGGCGAAACCCGACAGGACTATAAAGATACCAGGCGTTTCCCCCTGGAAGCTCCCTCGTGCGCTCTCCT
GTTCCGACCCTGCCGCTTACCGGATACCTGTCCGCCTTTCTCCCTTCGGGAAGCGTGGCGCTTTCTCATA
GCTCACGCTGTAGGTATCTCAGTTCGGTGTAGGTCGTTCGCTCCAAGCTGGGCTGTGTGCACGAACCCCC
CGTTCAGCCCGACCGCTGCGCCTTATCCGGTAACTATCGTCTTGAGTCCAACCCGGTAAGACACGACTTA
TCGCCACTGGCAGCAGCCACTGGTAACAGGATTAGCAGAGCGAGGTATGTAGGCGGTGCTACAGAGTTCT
TGAAGTGGTGGCCTAACTACGGCTACACTAGAAGAACAGTATTTGGTATCTGCGCTCTGCTGAAGCCAGT
TACCTTCGGAAAAAGAGTTGGTAGCTCTTGATCCGGCAAACAAACCACCGCTGGTAGCGGTGGTTTTTTT
GTTTGCAAGCAGCAGATTACGCGCAGAAAAAAAGGATCTCAAGAAGATCCTTTGATCTTTTCTACGGGGT
CTGACGCTCAGTGGAACGAAAACTCACGTTAAGGGATTTTGGTCATGAGATTATCAAAAAGGATCTTCAC
CTAGATCCTTTTAAATTAAAAATGAAGTTTTAAATCAATCTAAAGTATATATGAGTAAACTTGGTCTGAC
AGTTACCAATGCTTAATCAGTGAGGCACCTATCTCAGCGATC
